>Addgene plasmid #205095 | Zyxin-GFP | addgene full sequence | sequence record 406236 | Addgene NGS Result
TAGTTATTAATAGTAATCAATTACGGGGTCATTAGTTCATAGCCCATATATGGAGTTCCGCGTTACATAA
CTTACGGTAAATGGCCCGCCTGGCTGACCGCCCAACGACCCCCGCCCATTGACGTCAATAATGACGTATG
TTCCCATAGTAACGCCAATAGGGACTTTCCATTGACGTCAATGGGTGGAGTATTTACGGTAAACTGCCCA
CTTGGCAGTACATCAAGTGTATCATATGCCAAGTACGCCCCCTATTGACGTCAATGACGGTAAATGGCCC
GCCTGGCATTATGCCCAGTACATGACCTTATGGGACTTTCCTACTTGGCAGTACATCTACGTATTAGTCA
TCGCTATTACCATGGTGATGCGGTTTTGGCAGTACATCAATGGGCGTGGATAGCGGTTTGACTCACGGGG
ATTTCCAAGTCTCCACCCCATTGACGTCAATGGGAGTTTGTTTTGGCACCAAAATCAACGGGACTTTCCA
AAATGTCGTAACAACTCCGCCCCATTGACGCAAATGGGCGGTAGGCGTGTACGGTGGGAGGTCTATATAA
GCAGAGCTGGTTTAGTGAACCGTCAGATCCGCTAGCGCTACCGGACTCAGATCTCGAGCTCAAGCTTCGG
CCATGGCGGCCCCCCGCCCGTCTCCCGCGATCTCCGTTTCGGTCTCGGCTCCGGCTTTTTACGCCCCGCA
GAAGAAGTTCGGCCCTGTGGTGGCCCCAAAGCCCAAAGTGAATCCCTTCCGGCCCGGGGACAGCGAGCCT
CCCCCGGCACCCGGGGCCCAGCGCGCACAGATGGGCCGGGTGGGCGAGATTCCCCCGCCGCCCCCGGAAG
ACTTTCCCCTGCCTCCACCTCCCCTTGCTGGGGATGGCGACGATGCAGAGGGTGCTCTGGGAGGTGCCTT
CCCGCCGCCCCCTCCCCCGATCGAGGAATCATTTCCCCCTGCGCCTCTGGAGGAGGAGATCTTCCCTTCC
CCGCCGCCTCCTCCGGAGGAGGAGGGAGGGCCTGAGGCCCCCATACCGCCCCCACCACAGCCCAGGGAGA
AGGTGAGCAGTATTGATTTGGAGATCGACTCTCTGTCCTCACTGCTGGATGACATGACCAAGAATGATCC
TTTCAAAGCCCGGGTGTCATCTGGATATGTGCCCCCACCAGTGGCCACTCCATTCAGTTCCAAGTCCAGT
ACCAAGCCTGCAGCCGGGGGCACAGCACCCCTGCCTCCTTGGAAGTCCCCTTCCAGCTCCCAGCCTCTGC
CCCAGGTTCCGGCTCCGGCTCAGAGCCAGACACAGTTCCATGTTCAGCCCCAGCCCCAGCCCAAGCCTCA
GGTCCAACTCCATGTCCAGTCCCAGACCCAGCCTGTGTCTTTGGCTAACACCCAGCCCCGAGGGCCCCCA
GCCTCATCTCCGGCTCCAGCCCCTAAGTTTTCTCCAGTGACTCCTAAGTTTACTCCTGTGGCTTCCAAGT
TCAGTCCTGGAGCCCCAGGTGGATCTGGGTCACAACCAAATCAAAAATTGGGGCACCCCGAAGCTCTTTC
TGCTGGCACAGGCTCCCCTCAACCTCCCAGCTTCACCTATGCCCAGCAGAGGGAGAAGCCCCGAGTGCAG
GAGAAGCAGCACCCCGTGCCCCCACCGGCTCAGAACCAAAACCAGGTGCGCTCCCCTGGGGCCCCAGGGC
CCCTGACTCTGAAGGAGGTGGAGGAGCTGGAGCAGCTGACCCAGCAGCTAATGCAGGACATGGAGCATCC
TCAGAGGCAGAATGTGGCTGTCAACGAACTCTGCGGCCGATGCCATCAACCCCTGGCCCGGGCGCAGCCA
GCCGTCCGCGCTCTAGGGCAGCTGTTCCACATCGCCTGCTTCACCTGCCACCAGTGTGCGCAGCAGCTCC
AGGGCCAGCAGTTCTACAGTCTGGAGGGGGCGCCGTACTGCGAGGGCTGTTACACTGACACCCTGGAGAA
GTGTAACACCTGCGGGGAGCCCATCACTGACCGCATGCTGAGGGCCACGGGCAAGGCCTATCACCCGCAC
TGCTTCACCTGTGTGGTCTGCGCCCGCCCCCTGGAGGGCACCTCCTTCATCGTGGACCAGGCCAACCGGC
CCCACTGTGTCCCCGACTACCACAAGCAGTACGCCCCGAGGTGCTCCGTCTGCTCTGAGCCCATCATGCC
TGAGCCTGGCCGAGATGAGACTGTGCGAGTGGTCGCCCTGGACAAGAACTTCCACATGAAGTGTTACAAG
TGTGAGGACTGCGGGAAGCCCCTGTCGATTGAGGCAGATGACAATGGCTGCTTCCCCCTGGACGGTCACG
TGCTCTGTCGGAAGTGCCACACTGCTAGAGCCCAGACCCAGTCGACGGTACCGCGGGCCCGGGATCCACC
GGTCGCCACCATGGTGAGCAAGGGCGAGGAGCTGTTCACCGGGGTGGTGCCCATCCTGGTCGAGCTGGAC
GGCGACGTAAACGGCCACAAGTTCAGCGTGTCCGGCGAGGGCGAGGGCGATGCCACCTACGGCAAGCTGA
CCCTGAAGTTCATCTGCACCACCGGCAAGCTGCCCGTGCCCTGGCCCACCCTCGTGACCACCCTGACCTA
CGGCGTGCAGTGCTTCAGCCGCTACCCCGACCACATGAAGCAGCACGACTTCTTCAAGTCCGCCATGCCC
GAAGGCTACGTCCAGGAGCGCACCATCTTCTTCAAGGACGACGGCAACTACAAGACCCGCGCCGAGGTGA
AGTTCGAGGGCGACACCCTGGTGAACCGCATCGAGCTGAAGGGCATCGACTTCAAGGAGGACGGCAACAT
CCTGGGGCACAAGCTGGAGTACAACTACAACAGCCACAACGTCTATATCATGGCCGACAAGCAGAAGAAC
GGCATCAAGGTGAACTTCAAGATCCGCCACAACATCGAGGACGGCAGCGTGCAGCTCGCCGACCACTACC
AGCAGAACACCCCCATCGGCGACGGCCCCGTGCTGCTGCCCGACAACCACTACCTGAGCACCCAGTCCGC
CCTGAGCAAAGACCCCAACGAGAAGCGCGATCACATGGTCCTGCTGGAGTTCGTGACCGCCGCCGGGATC
ACTCTCGGCATGGACGAGCTGTACAAGTAAAGCGGCCGCGACTCTAGATCATAATCAGCCATACCACATT
TGTAGAGGTTTTACTTGCTTTAAAAAACCTCCCACACCTCCCCCTGAACCTGAAACATAAAATGAATGCA
ATTGTTGTTGTTAACTTGTTTATTGCAGCTTATAATGGTTACAAATAAAGCAATAGCATCACAAATTTCA
CAAATAAAGCATTTTTTTCACTGCATTCTAGTTGTGGTTTGTCCAAACTCATCAATGTATCTTAAGGCGT
AAATTGTAAGCGTTAATATTTTGTTAAAATTCGCGTTAAATTTTTGTTAAATCAGCTCATTTTTTAACCA
ATAGGCCGAAATCGGCAAAATCCCTTATAAATCAAAAGAATAGACCGAGATAGGGT
[37 nt withheld, positions 3487-3523]
AAAGAACGTGGACTCCAACGTCAAAGG
[49 nt withheld, positions 3551-3599]
T
[91 nt withheld, positions 3601-3691]
G
[124 nt withheld, positions 3693-3816]
CAGGTGGCACTTTTCGGGGAAATGTGCGCGGAACCCCTATTTGTTTATTTTTCTAAATACATTCAAATAT
GTATCCGCTCATGAGACAATAACCCTGATAAATGCTTCAATAATATTGAAAAAGGAAGAGTCCTGAGGCG
GAAAGAACCAGCTGTGGAATGTGTGTCAGTTAGGGTGTGGAAAGTCCCCAGGCTCCCCAGCAGGCAGAAG
TATGCAAAGCATGCATCTCAATTAGTCAGCAACCAGGTGTGGAAAGTCCCCAGGCTCCCCAGCAGGCAGA
AGTATGCAAAGCATGCATCTCAATTAGTCAGCAACCATAGTCCCGCCCCTAACTCCGCCCATCCCGCCCC
TAACTCCGCCCAGTTCCGCCCATTCTCCGCCCCATGGCTGACTAATTTTTTTTATTTATGCAGAGGCCGA
GGCCGCCTCGGCCTCTGAGCTATTCCAGAAGTAGTGAGGAGGCTTTTTTGGAGGCCTAGGCTTTTGCAAA
GATCGATCAAGAGACAGGATGAGGATCGTTTCGCATGATTGAACAAGATGGATTGCACGCAGGTTCTCCG
GCCGCTTGGGTGGAGAGGCTATTCGGCTATGACTGGGCACAACAGACAATCGGCTGCTCTGATGCCGCCG
TGTTCCGGCTGTCAGCGCAGGGGCGCCCGGTTCTTTTTGTCAAGACCGACCTGTCCGGTGCCCTGAATGA
ACTGCAAGACGAGGCAGCGCGGCTATCGTGGCTGGCCACGACGGGCGTTCCTTGCGCAGCTGTGCTCGAC
GTTGTCACTGAAGCGGGAAGGGACTGGCTGCTATTGGGCGAAGTGCCGGGGCAGGATCTCCTGTCATCTC
ACCTTGCTCCTGCCGAGAAAGTATCCATCATGGCTGATGCAATGCGGCGGCTGCATACGCTTGATCCGGC
TACCTGCCCATTCGACCACCAAGCGAAACATCGCATCGAGCGAGCACGTACTCGGATGGAAGCCGGTCTT
GTCGATCAGGATGATCTGGACGAAGAGCATCAGGGGCTCGCGCCAGCCGAACTGTTCGCCAGGCTCAAGG
CGAGCATGCCCGACGGCGAGGATCTCGTCGTGACCCATGGCGATGCCTGCTTGCCGAATATCATGGTGGA
AAATGGCCGCTTTTCTGGATTCATCGACTGTGGCCGGCTGGGTGTGGCGGACCGCTATCAGGACATAGCG
TTGGCTACCCGTGATATTGCTGAAGAGCTTGGCGGCGAATGGGCTGACCGCTTCCTCGTGCTTTACGGTA
TCGCCGCTCCCGATTCGCAGCGCATCGCCTTCTATCGCCTTCTTGACGAGTTCTTCTGAGCGGGACTCTG
GGGTTCGAAATGACCGACCAAGCGACGCCCAACCTGCCATCACGAGATTTCGATTCCACCGCCGCCTTCT
ATGAAAGGTTGGGCTTCGGAATCGTTTTCCGGGACGCCGGCTGGATGATCCTCCAGCGCGGGGATCTCAT
GCTGGAGTTCTTCGCCCACCCTAGGGGGAGGCTAACTGAAACACGGAAGGAGACAATACCGGAAGGAACC
CGCGCTATGACGGCAATAAAAAGACAGAATAAAACGCACGGTGTTGGGTCGTTTGTTCATAAACGCGGGG
TTCGGTCCCAGGGCTGGCACTCTGTCGATACCCCACCGAGACCCCATTGGGGCCAATACGCCCGCGTTTC
TTCCTTTTCCCCACCCCACCCCCCAAGTTCGGGTGAAGGCCCAGGGCTCGCAGCCAACGTCGGGGCGGCA
GGCCCTGCCATAGCCTCAGGTTACTCATATATACTTTAGATTGATTTAAAACTTCATTTTTAATTTAAAA
GGATCTAGGTGAAGATCCTTTTTGATAATCTCATGACCAAAATCCCTTAACGTGAGTTTTCGTTCCACTG
AGCGTCAGACCCCGTAGAAAAGATCAAAGGATCTTCTTGAGATCCTTTTTTTCTGCGCGTAATCTGCTGC
TTGCAAACAAAAAAACCACCGCTACCAGCGGTGGTTTGTTTGCCGGATCAAGAGCTACCAACTCTTTTTC
CGAAGGTAACTGGCTTCAGCAGAGCGCAGATACCAAATACTGTTCTTCTAGTGTAGCCGTAGTTAGGCCA
CCACTTCAAGAACTCTGTAGCACCGCCTACATACCTCGCTCTGCTAATCCTGTTACCAGTGGCTGCTGCC
AGTGGCGATAAGTCGTGTCTTACCGGGTTGGACTCAAGACGATAGTTACCGGATAAGGCGCAGCGGTCGG
GCTGAACGGGGGGTTCGTGCACACAGCCCAGCTTGGAGCGAACGACCTACACCGAACTGAGATACCTACA
GCGTGAGCTATGAGAAAGCGCCACGCTTCCCGAAGGGAGAAAGGCGGACAGGTATCCGGTAAGCGGCAGG
GTCGGAACAGGAGAGCGCACGAGGGAGCTTCCAGGGGGAAACGCCTGGTATCTTTATAGTCCTGTCGGGT
TTCGCCACCTCTGACTTGAGCGTCGATTTTTGTGATGCTCGTCAGGGGGGCGGAGCCTATGGAAAAACGC
CAGCAACGCGGCCTTTTTACGGTTCCTGGCCTTTTGCTGGCCTTTTGCTCACATGTTCTTTCCTGCGTTA
TCCCCTGATTCTGTGGATAACCGTATTACCGCCATGCAT
Features (pLannotate 1.2.2; 16 found; start..end, strand, type, name):
     61..364     +  enhancer       CMV enhancer: human cytomegalovirus immediate early enhancer
    365..568     +  promoter       CMV promoter: human cytomegalovirus (CMV) immediate early promoter
    591..629     +  misc_feature   MCS (fragment): multiple cloning site
    678..2348    +  CDS            ZYX: ZYX_HUMAN - Experimental evidence at protein level: Swiss-Prot protein existence level 1. Adhesion plaque protein. Binds alpha-actinin and the CRP protein. Important for targeting TES and ENA/VASP family members to focal adhesions and for the formation of actin-rich structures. May be a component of a signal transduction pathway that mediates adhesion- stimulated changes in gene expression (By similarity). From Homo sapiens (Human).
   2349..2377    +  misc_feature   MCS (fragment): multiple cloning site
   2391..3110    +  CDS            EGFP: the original enhanced GFP (Yang et al., 1996) mammalian codon-optimized
   3127..3210    +  CDS            large T antigen (fragment): large T antigen from SV40 (simian virus 40)
   3233..3354    +  polyA_signal   SV40 poly(A) signal: SV40 polyadenylation signal
   3388..3816    -  rep_origin     f1 ori (sequence partly withheld): f1 bacteriophage origin of replication; arrow indicates direction of (+) strand synthesis
   3843..3947    +  promoter       AmpR promoter: bla
   3949..4306    +  promoter       SV40 promoter: SV40 enhancer and early promoter
   4341..5135    +  CDS            NeoR/KanR: aminoglycoside phosphotransferase from Tn5; aph(3')-II (or nptII); confers resistance to neomycin, kanamycin, and G418 (Geneticin®)
   5156..5308    +  CDS            ble (fragment): BLE_KLEPN - Experimental evidence at protein level: Swiss-Prot protein existence level 1. Binding protein with a strong affinity to the bleomycin family of antibiotics. Binds to CL990; an antimitotic-antibiotic compound. From Klebsiella pneumoniae.
   5367..5414    +  polyA_signal   HSV TK poly(A) signal: herpes simplex virus thymidine kinase polyadenylation signal (Cole and Stacy, 1985)
   5505..5521    -  polyA_signal   bGH poly(A) signal (fragment): bovine growth hormone polyadenylation signal
   5743..6331    +  rep_origin     ori: high-copy-number ColE1/pMB1/pBR322/pUC origin of replication
