[The description below was written by a language model from this plasmid's Addgene catalogue record and pLannotate feature annotations shown in this document.]
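Description:
Zyxin-GFP is a mammalian expression plasmid of 6,445 bp that produces human zyxin (ZYX) fused to EGFP. The catalogue lists the backbone as pEGFP-C1, but the feature map places the zyxin coding sequence upstream of EGFP, with multiple-cloning-site fragments on either side of the insert. That layout is more typical of an N1-style arrangement, and it agrees with the recorded C-terminal position of the tag. The roughly 1.7 kb insert was cloned between HindIII and SalI sites, both of which are retained. Transcription is driven by the human cytomegalovirus immediate-early enhancer and promoter, and the fusion transcript ends at an SV40 polyadenylation signal. The short large T antigen fragment annotated just after EGFP probably reflects SV40-derived sequence around that signal rather than an expressed element.

The plasmid is propagated in E. coli through a high-copy ColE1/pUC-type origin, and it also carries an f1 phage origin. A single Tn5 aminoglycoside phosphotransferase gene (NeoR/KanR) provides selection in both hosts. A bacterial bla-type promoter drives it for kanamycin resistance in bacteria, and the SV40 enhancer/early promoter drives it for G418 selection of stable mammalian transfectants, with an HSV TK polyadenylation signal downstream. The small ble and bGH poly(A) fragments appear to be backbone remnants with no evident function.

Zyxin is an adhesion plaque protein that binds alpha-actinin and helps recruit ENA/VASP family proteins to focal adhesions. The fusion therefore works as a fluorescent marker for imaging adhesion structures and associated actin assemblies in transfected cells. The associated publication concerns cell adhesion to soft matrix fibres in three dimensions.
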