Addgene plasmid #205095: Zyxin-GFP
Purpose: Express GFP-tagged human zyxin in mammalian cells
Depositing lab: Bianxiao Cui. Depositing organization: Stanford University. Publication: Curved adhesions mediate cell attachment to soft matrix fibres in three dimensions. Zhang W, Lu CH, Nakamoto ML, Tsai CT, Roy AR, Lee CE, Yang Y, Jahed Z, Li X, Cui B. Nat Cell Biol. 2023 Sep 28. doi: 10.1038/s41556-023-01238-1. PubMed 37770566.
Backbone
  Vector backbone: pEGFP-C1
  Backbone size w/o insert (bp): 4731
  Total vector size (bp): 6445
  Vector type: Mammalian Expression
  Selectable markers: Neomycin (select with G418)
Growth in bacteria
  Bacterial resistance: Kanamycin, 50 μg/mL
  Growth temperature: 37°C
  Growth strain: DH5alpha
  Copy number: Unknown
Gene/Insert
  Gene/Insert name: zyxin
  Species: H. sapiens (human)
  Insert size (bp): 1723
  Entrez Gene: ZYX (a.k.a. ESP-2, HED-2)
  Tag / fusion protein: GFP (C terminal on backbone)
  Cloning method: Restriction Enzyme; 5′ cloning site HindIII (not destroyed); 3′ cloning site SalI (not destroyed)
  Sequencing primers: 5′ AGCTC AAGCTT cggccatggcggcc; 3′ GTA CCG TCG ACT GGG TCT GGG CTC TAG CAG TGT G
Terms and licenses: Academic/Nonprofit Terms; Industry Terms: Not Available to Industry
How to cite: Zyxin-GFP was a gift from Bianxiao Cui (Addgene plasmid # 205095 ; http://n2t.net/addgene:205095 ; RRID:Addgene_205095)
